Addgene plasmid #153198: pAM-AAV-hSncg-EGFP
Purpose: (Empty Backbone) Human gamma-synuclein (hSncg) promoter-mediates gene expression in retinal neurons with fluorescent reporter
Depositing lab: Yang Hu. Depositing organization: Stanford University. Publication: Mouse gamma-Synuclein Promoter-Mediated Gene Expression and Editing in Mammalian Retinal Ganglion Cells. Wang Q, Zhuang PS, Huang H, Li L, Liu L, Webber HC, Dalal R, Siew L, Fligor CM, Chang KC, Nahmou M, Kreymerman A, Sun Y, Meyer JS, Goldberg JL, Hu Y. J Neurosci. 2020 Apr 9. pii: JNEUROSCI.0102-20.2020. doi: 10.1523/JNEUROSCI.0102-20.2020. PubMed 32300046.
Backbone
  Vector backbone: pAAV
  Backbone size (bp): 6410
  Vector type: Mammalian Expression, AAV
Growth in bacteria
  Bacterial resistance: Ampicillin, 100 μg/mL
  Growth temperature: 37°C
  Growth strain: NEB Stable
  Copy number: Unknown
Terms and licenses: Academic/Nonprofit Terms; Industry Terms: Not Available to Industry
How to cite: pAM-AAV-hSncg-EGFP was a gift from Yang Hu (Addgene plasmid # 153198 ; http://n2t.net/addgene:153198 ; RRID:Addgene_153198)
