[The description below was written by a language model from this plasmid's Addgene catalogue record and the feature table of its GenBank file.]
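Description:
pAM-AAV-hSncg-EGFP is an AAV transfer (cis) plasmid for mammalian expression, built on a pAAV-type backbone and catalogued as an empty backbone. It carries the human gamma-synuclein (hSncg) promoter together with an EGFP fluorescent reporter. It is propagated in E. coli through a high-copy ColE1/pUC-type origin and selected with ampicillin via the bla gene and its own promoter. The catalogue lists a recombination-deficient growth strain, which is commonly chosen to keep AAV inverted terminal repeats intact. The catalogue gives a backbone size of 6410 bp, whereas the held sequence record is 6621 bp.

The expression cassette starts after an annotated AAV2 ITR. A stretch of roughly 1.5 kb between the ITR and the reporter has no annotation. This is presumably where the hSncg promoter sits, although the feature table does not mark it. The mammalian codon-optimised EGFP coding sequence comes next, followed by a WPRE, which enhances transcript stability and expression, and a bovine growth hormone polyadenylation signal. Only one ITR is annotated. A second ITR downstream of the poly(A) signal would be needed for packaging, but the record does not show it. The short Factor Xa site annotated inside the WPRE is probably an incidental sequence match. Outside the cassette the backbone carries an SP6 promoter and an SV40 enhancer/early promoter with the SV40 origin.

The stated purpose is hSncg promoter-driven gene expression in retinal neurons. The associated publication concerns gamma-synuclein promoter-mediated expression and editing in retinal ganglion cells. EGFP reports which cells are transduced and where the promoter is active.
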