LOCUS       Exported 6621 bp ds-DNA circular SYN 13-MAY-2021
DEFINITION  Human gamma-synuclein (hSncg) promoter-mediates gene expression in
            retinal neurons with fluorescent reporter.
ACCESSION   .
VERSION     .
KEYWORDS    pAM-AAV-hSncg-EGFP
SOURCE      synthetic DNA construct
  ORGANISM  synthetic DNA construct
REFERENCE   1 (bases 1 to 6621)
  AUTHORS   Wang Q, Zhuang PS, Huang H, Li L, Liu L, Webber HC, Dalal R, Siew L,
            Fligor CM, Chang KC, Nahmou M, Kreymerman A, Sun Y, Meyer JS,
            Goldberg JL, Hu Y
  TITLE     Mouse gamma-Synuclein Promoter-Mediated Gene Expression and Editing
            in Mammalian Retinal Ganglion Cells.
  JOURNAL   J Neurosci. 2020 Apr 9. pii: JNEUROSCI.0102-20.2020. doi:
            10.1523/JNEUROSCI.0102-20.2020.
  PUBMED    32300046
REFERENCE   2 (bases 1 to 6621)
  AUTHORS   .
  TITLE     Direct Submission
  JOURNAL   Exported May 13, 2021 from SnapGene Server 1.1.58
            http://www.snapgene.com
FEATURES             Location/Qualifiers
     source          1..6621
                     /organism="synthetic DNA construct"
                     /mol_type="other DNA"
     promoter        175..193
                     /label=SP6 promoter
                     /note="promoter for bacteriophage SP6 RNA polymerase"
     primer_bind     175..192
                     /label=SP6
                     /note="SP6 promoter, forward primer"
     repeat_region   214..343
                     /label=AAV2 ITR
     CDS             1877..2596
                     /codon_start=1
                     /product="the original enhanced GFP (Yang et al., 1996)"
                     /label=EGFP
                     /note="mammalian codon-optimized"
                     /translation="MVSKGEELFTGVVPILVELDGDVNGHKFSVSGEGEGDATYGKLTL
                     KFICTTGKLPVPWPTLVTTLTYGVQCFSRYPDHMKQHDFFKSAMPEGYVQERTIFFKDD
                     GNYKTRAEVKFEGDTLVNRIELKGIDFKEDGNILGHKLEYNYNSHNVYIMADKQKNGIK
                     VNFKIRHNIEDGSVQLADHYQQNTPIGDGPVLLPDNHYLSTQSALSKDPNEKRDHMVLL
                     EFVTAAGITLGMDELYK"
     CDS             1877..2593
                     /codon_start=1
                     /product="enhanced GFP"
                     /label=EGFP
                     /translation="MVSKGEELFTGVVPILVELDGDVNGHKFSVSGEGEGDATYGKLTL
                     KFICTTGKLPVPWPTLVTTLTYGVQCFSRYPDHMKQHDFFKSAMPEGYVQERTIFFKDD
                     GNYKTRAEVKFEGDTLVNRIELKGIDFKEDGNILGHKLEYNYNSHNVYIMADKQKNGIK
                     VNFKIRHNIEDGSVQLADHYQQNTPIGDGPVLLPDNHYLSTQSALSKDPNEKRDHMVLL
                     EFVTAAGITLGMDELYK"
     primer_bind     complement(1922..1943)
                     /label=EGFP-N
                     /note="EGFP, reverse primer"
     primer_bind     complement(2183..2202)
                     /label=EXFP-R
                     /note="For distinguishing EGFP variants, reverse primer"
     primer_bind     2530..2551
                     /label=EGFP-C
                     /note="EGFP, forward primer"
     misc_feature    2654..3242
                     /label=WPRE
                     /note="woodchuck hepatitis virus posttranscriptional
                     regulatory element"
     primer_bind     complement(2707..2727)
                     /label=WPRE-R
                     /note="WPRE, reverse primer"
     CDS             complement(3125..3136)
                     /codon_start=1
                     /product="Factor Xa recognition and cleavage site"
                     /label=Factor Xa site
                     /translation="IEGR"
     primer_bind     complement(3269..3286)
                     /label=BGH-rev
                     /note="Bovine growth hormone terminator, reverse primer.
                     Also called BGH reverse"
     polyA_signal    3275..3499
                     /label=bGH poly(A) signal
                     /note="bovine growth hormone polyadenylation signal"
     promoter        complement(3709..4038)
                     /label=SV40 promoter
                     /note="SV40 enhancer and early promoter"
     rep_origin      3723..3858
                     /label=SV40 ori
                     /note="SV40 origin of replication"
     primer_bind     complement(3777..3796)
                     /label=SV40pro-F
                     /note="SV40 promoter/origin, forward primer"
     primer_bind     4023..4043
                     /label=pBABE 3'
                     /note="SV40 enhancer, reverse primer for pBABE vectors"
     primer_bind     complement(4113..4130)
                     /label=L4440
                     /note="L4440 vector, forward primer"
     rep_origin      complement(4284..4872)
                     /direction=LEFT
                     /label=ori
                     /note="high-copy-number ColE1/pMB1/pBR322/pUC origin of
                     replication"
     primer_bind     complement(4364..4383)
                     /label=pBR322ori-F
                     /note="pBR322 origin, forward primer"
     CDS             complement(5043..5903)
                     /codon_start=1
                     /gene="bla"
                     /product="beta-lactamase"
                     /label=AmpR
                     /note="confers resistance to ampicillin, carbenicillin, and
                     related antibiotics"
                     /translation="MSIQHFRVALIPFFAAFCLPVFAHPETLVKVKDAEDQLGARVGYI
                     ELDLNSGKILESFRPEERFPMMSTFKVLLCGAVLSRIDAGQEQLGRRIHYSQNDLVEYS
                     PVTEKHLTDGMTVRELCSAAITMSDNTAANLLLTTIGGPKELTAFLHNMGDHVTRLDRW
                     EPELNEAIPNDERDTTMPVAMATTLRKLLTGELLTLASRQQLIDWMEADKVAGPLLRSA
                     LPAGWFIADKSGAGERGSRGIIAALGPDGKPSRIVVIYTTGSQATMDERNRQIAEIGAS
                     LIKHW"
     primer_bind     5666..5685
                     /label=Amp-R
                     /note="Ampicillin resistance gene, reverse primer"
     promoter        complement(5904..6008)
                     /gene="bla"
                     /label=AmpR promoter
     primer_bind     6076..6094
                     /label=pBRforEco
                     /note="pBR322 vectors, upsteam of EcoRI site, forward
                     primer"
     primer_bind     complement(6132..6154)
                     /label=pGEX 3'
                     /note="pGEX vectors, reverse primer"
     primer_bind     6254..6273
                     /label=pRS-marker
                     /note="pRS vectors, use to sequence yeast selectable
                     marker"
     primer_bind     6487..6506
                     /label=pBRrevBam
                     /note="pBR322 vectors, tet region, downstream of BamHI,
                     reverse primer"
ORIGIN
        1 ggcgttacca gaaactcaga aggttcgtcc aaccaaaccg actctgacgg cagtttacga
       61 gagagatgat agggtctgct tcagtaagcc agatgctaca caattaggct tgtacatatt
      121 gtcgttagaa cgcggctaca attaatacat aaccttatgt atcatacaca tacgatttag
      181 gtgacactat agaatacacg gaattaattc tagctgcgcg ctcgctcgct cactgaggcc
      241 gcccgggcaa agcccgggcg tcgggcgacc tttggtcgcc cggcctcagt gagcgagcga
      301 gcgcgcagag agggagtggc caactccatc actaggggtt ccttgtagtt aatgattaac
      361 ccgccatgct acttatctac gtagccatgc tctaggtacc attgacgtca ataatgacgt
      421 atgttcccat agtaacgcca atagggactt tccattgacg tcaatgggtg gagtatttac
      481 ggtaaactgc ccacttggca gtacatcaag tgtatcatat gccaaggtcc aggccctctt
      541 accgtccaac ggggtccttg ctggtgtcct cagcctctgc cttccagacc ccaggtgtcc
      601 tggagctctg cagatcagag aggctagtac tggaagcctg ggcccatgcc cccagcagcc
      661 cccagcccag ggggccccca aggctgaaca gcaagctcag gatcatcttg gtggtggggc
      721 aggctcagct cacactcagc cttggcaagt agctccagaa actgctagtg acgttgtctt
      781 caagttaaat ctcaggagga aaagaaaata cgaggacaac aaagagagga agtggcctgg
      841 gccggcctac ccggtgggtc ttgtcctgcc ccccaactac cctggctggc cccacagggg
      901 ccgccaacca cacaagccag ttcctgtccc tgaggacttg gctcagggac tctgggaatg
      961 tggtagacat ggggtggccc caccaaatgc atccttatgg gaacctgctc cctgggagcc
     1021 atgaaaagag cgtggacttc gaggtggggc cacaggaagt ggtcaggtcc atctcagggg
     1081 acctgctgcc catccacact gctggccagg aaatgggggg caattcatgc ctcctcagca
     1141 ccttcagcac tgggcggctc aaagaaggca agggactatt ctggggtcac acagcatgca
     1201 gccagaggcc aaggcatgag gaagtccttc atttccccac ccccacccac ctcagatcct
     1261 ccaaccggtt tcatggcagc ccagggtcca gcggcatcca ggatgctggt gggtagctgc
     1321 acagcccagg ccgcgggagg ttggctgctc tcacctaaca ggcctatgtg gccctgaccc
     1381 ctacctagga agctggggac aatggccaag gcgcctcccc tctctgtgcc tgtctgtcca
     1441 ggtgcagcat agacacagca cccctggggc caagagcacc cagccagggc tgcccccatg
     1501 ggtgggcagg gcagtaaatg aatgagggac aggttgggag gtggccagcc ccctccagcc
     1561 catggagggc acggggcagg agagctgggc tgagccagca ggagcccagg gagcctggtc
     1621 tctgccttcc tatcctggag gaaggtgagg ctgaacctcc ttccctccct ccctccctcc
     1681 ccgcccccac tgcacgcagg gctggctggg ctccagctgg cctccgcatc aatatttcat
     1741 cggcgtcaat aggaggcatc ggggacagcc gctgcggcag cactcgagcc agctcaagcc
     1801 cgcagctcgc agggagatcc agctccgtcc tgcctgcagc agcccaaccc tgcacaccca
     1861 ccatggatgt gaattcatgg tgagcaaggg cgaggagctg ttcaccgggg tggtgcccat
     1921 cctggtcgag ctggacggcg acgtaaacgg ccacaagttc agcgtgtccg gcgagggcga
     1981 gggcgatgcc acctacggca agctgaccct gaagttcatc tgcaccaccg gcaagctgcc
     2041 cgtgccctgg cccaccctcg tgaccaccct gacctacggc gtgcagtgct tcagccgcta
     2101 ccccgaccac atgaagcagc acgacttctt caagtccgcc atgcccgaag gctacgtcca
     2161 ggagcgcacc atcttcttca aggacgacgg caactacaag acccgcgccg aggtgaagtt
     2221 cgagggcgac accctggtga accgcatcga gctgaagggc atcgacttca aggaggacgg
     2281 caacatcctg gggcacaagc tggagtacaa ctacaacagc cacaacgtct atatcatggc
     2341 cgacaagcag aagaacggca tcaaggtgaa cttcaagatc cgccacaaca tcgaggacgg
     2401 cagcgtgcag ctcgccgacc actaccagca gaacaccccc atcggcgacg gccccgtgct
     2461 gctgcccgac aaccactacc tgagcaccca gtccgccctg agcaaagacc ccaacgagaa
     2521 gcgcgatcac atggtcctgc tggagttcgt gaccgccgcc gggatcactc tcggcatgga
     2581 cgagctgtac aagtaaagat ctacgcgtgg tacctctaga gtcgacccgg gcggcctcga
     2641 gaagcttatc gataatcaac ctctggatta caaaatttgt gaaagattga ctggtattct
     2701 taactatgtt gctcctttta cgctatgtgg atacgctgct ttaatgcctt tgtatcatgc
     2761 tattgcttcc cgtatggctt tcattttctc ctccttgtat aaatcctggt tgctgtctct
     2821 ttatgaggag ttgtggcccg ttgtcaggca acgtggcgtg gtgtgcactg tgtttgctga
     2881 cgcaaccccc actggttggg gcattgccac cacctgtcag ctcctttccg ggactttcgc
     2941 tttccccctc cctattgcca cggcggaact catcgccgcc tgccttgccc gctgctggac
     3001 aggggctcgg ctgttgggca ctgacaattc cgtggtgttg tcggggaaat catcgtcctt
     3061 tccttggctg ctcgcctgtg ttgccacctg gattctgcgc gggacgtcct tctgctacgt
     3121 cccttcggcc ctcaatccag cggaccttcc ttcccgcggc ctgctgccgg ctctgcggcc
     3181 tcttccgcgt cttcgccttc gccctcagac gagtcggatc tccctttggg ccgcctcccc
     3241 gcatcgatac cgtcgactcg ctgatcagcc tcgactgtgc cttctagttg ccagccatct
     3301 gttgtttgcc cctcccccgt gccttccttg accctggaag gtgccactcc cactgtcctt
     3361 tcctaataaa atgaggaaat tgcatcgcat tgtctgagta ggtgtcattc tattctgggg
     3421 ggtggggtgg ggcaggacag caagggggag gattgggaag acaatagcag gcatgctggg
     3481 gatgcggtgg gctctatggc ttctgaggcg gaaagaacca gctggggctc gactagagca
     3541 tggctacgta gataagtagc atggcgggtt aatcattaac tacaaggaac ccctagtgat
     3601 ggagttggcc actccctctc tgcgcgctcg ctcgctcact gaggccgggc gaccaaaggt
     3661 cgcccgacgc ccgggcggcc tcagtgagcg agcgagcgcg cagagctttt tgcaaaagcc
     3721 taggcctcca aaaaagcctc ctcactactt ctggaatagc tcagaggccg aggcggcctc
     3781 ggcctctgca taaataaaaa aaattagtca gccatggggc ggagaatggg cggaactggg
     3841 cggagttagg ggcgggatgg gcggagttag gggcgggact atggttgctg actaattgag
     3901 atgcatgctt tgcatacttc tgcctgctgg ggagcctggg gactttccac acctggttgc
     3961 tgactaattg agatgcatgc tttgcatact tctgcctgct ggggagcctg gggactttcc
     4021 acaccctaac tgacacacat tccacagctg cattaatgaa tcggccaacg cgcggggaga
     4081 ggcggtttgc gtattgggcg ctcttccgct tcctcgctca ctgactcgct gcgctcggtc
     4141 gttcggctgc ggcgagcggt atcagctcac tcaaaggcgg taatacggtt atccacagaa
     4201 tcaggggata acgcaggaaa gaacatgtga gcaaaaggcc agcaaaaggc caggaaccgt
     4261 aaaaaggccg cgttgctggc gtttttccat aggctccgcc cccctgacga gcatcacaaa
     4321 aatcgacgct caagtcagag gtggcgaaac ccgacaggac tataaagata ccaggcgttt
     4381 ccccctggaa gctccctcgt gcgctctcct gttccgaccc tgccgcttac cggatacctg
     4441 tccgcctttc tcccttcggg aagcgtggcg ctttctcata gctcacgctg taggtatctc
     4501 agttcggtgt aggtcgttcg ctccaagctg ggctgtgtgc acgaaccccc cgttcagccc
     4561 gaccgctgcg ccttatccgg taactatcgt cttgagtcca acccggtaag acacgactta
     4621 tcgccactgg cagcagccac tggtaacagg attagcagag cgaggtatgt aggcggtgct
     4681 acagagttct tgaagtggtg gcctaactac ggctacacta gaagaacagt atttggtatc
     4741 tgcgctctgc tgaagccagt taccttcgga aaaagagttg gtagctcttg atccggcaaa
     4801 caaaccaccg ctggtagcgg tggttttttt gtttgcaagc agcagattac gcgcagaaaa
     4861 aaaggatctc aagaagatcc tttgatcttt tctacggggt ctgacgctca gtggaacgaa
     4921 aactcacgtt aagggatttt ggtcatgaga ttatcaaaaa ggatcttcac ctagatcctt
     4981 ttaaattaaa aatgaagttt taaatcaatc taaagtatat atgagtaaac ttggtctgac
     5041 agttaccaat gcttaatcag tgaggcacct atctcagcga tctgtctatt tcgttcatcc
     5101 atagttgcct gactccccgt cgtgtagata actacgatac gggagggctt accatctggc
     5161 cccagtgctg caatgatacc gcgagaccca cgctcaccgg ctccagattt atcagcaata
     5221 aaccagccag ccggaagggc cgagcgcaga agtggtcctg caactttatc cgcctccatc
     5281 cagtctatta attgttgccg ggaagctaga gtaagtagtt cgccagttaa tagtttgcgc
     5341 aacgttgttg ccattgctac aggcatcgtg gtgtcacgct cgtcgtttgg tatggcttca
     5401 ttcagctccg gttcccaacg atcaaggcga gttacatgat cccccatgtt gtgcaaaaaa
     5461 gcggttagct ccttcggtcc tccgatcgtt gtcagaagta agttggccgc agtgttatca
     5521 ctcatggtta tggcagcact gcataattct cttactgtca tgccatccgt aagatgcttt
     5581 tctgtgactg gtgagtactc aaccaagtca ttctgagaat agtgtatgcg gcgaccgagt
     5641 tgctcttgcc cggcgtcaat acgggataat accgcgccac atagcagaac tttaaaagtg
     5701 ctcatcattg gaaaacgttc ttcggggcga aaactctcaa ggatcttacc gctgttgaga
     5761 tccagttcga tgtaacccac tcgtgcaccc aactgatctt cagcatcttt tactttcacc
     5821 agcgtttctg ggtgagcaaa aacaggaagg caaaatgccg caaaaaaggg aataagggcg
     5881 acacggaaat gttgaatact catactcttc ctttttcaat attattgaag catttatcag
     5941 ggttattgtc tcatgagcgg atacatattt gaatgtattt agaaaaataa acaaataggg
     6001 gttccgcgca catttccccg aaaagtgcca cctgacgtct aagaaaccat tattatcatg
     6061 acattaacct ataaaaatag gcgtatcacg aggccctttc gtctcgcgcg tttcggtgat
     6121 gacggtgaaa acctctgaca catgcagctc ccggagacgg tcacagcttg tctgtaagcg
     6181 gatgccggga gcagacaagc ccgtcagggc gcgtcagcgg gtgttggcgg gtgtcggggc
     6241 tggcttaact atgcggcatc agagcagatt gtactgagag tgcaccattc gacgctctcc
     6301 cttatgcgac tcctgcatta ggaagcagcc cagtagtagg ttgaggccgt tgagcaccgc
     6361 cgccgcaagg aatggtgcat gcaaggagat ggcgcccaac agtcccccgg ccacggggcc
     6421 tgccaccata cccacgccga aacaagcgct catgagcccg aagtggcgag cccgatcttc
     6481 cccatcggtg atgtcggcga tataggcgcc agcaaccgca cctgtggcgc cggtgatgcc
     6541 ggccacgatg cgtccggcgt agaggatctg gctagcgatg accctgctga ttggttcgct
     6601 gaccatttcc gggtgcggga c
//
